>Addgene plasmid #76946 | PGK2 gRNA (BRDN0001145595) | addgene full sequence | sequence record 186814 | Addgene Assembled Sequence
CCCGGGTGCAAAGATGGATAAAGTTTTAAACAGAGAGGAATCTTTGCAGCTAATGGACCTTCTAGGTCTT
GAAAGGAGTGGGAATTGGCTCCGGTGCCCGTCAGTGGGCAGAGCGCACATCGCCCACAGTCCCCGAGAAG
TTGGGGGGAGGGGTCGGCAATTGATCCGGTGCCTAGAGAAGGTGGCGCGGGGTAAACTGGGAAAGTGATG
TCGTGTACTGGCTCCGCCTTTTTCCCGAGGGTGGGGGAGAACCGTATATAAGTGCAGTAGTCGCCGTGAA
CGTTCTTTTTCGCAACGGGTTTGCCGCCAGAACACAGGTAAGTGCCGTGTGTGGTTCCCGCGGGCCTGGC
CTCTTTACGGGTTATGGCCCTTGCGTGCCTTGAATTACTTCCACCTGGCTGCAGTACGTGATTCTTGATC
CCGAGCTTCGGGTTGGAAGTGGGTGGGAGAGTTCGAGGCCTTGCGCTTAAGGAGCCCCTTCGCCTCGTGC
TTGAGTTGAGGCCTGGCCTGGGCGCTGGGGCCGCCGCGTGCGAATCTGGTGGCACCTTCGCGCCTGTCTC
GCTGCTTTCGATAAGTCTCTAGCCATTTAAAATTTTTGATGACCTGCTGCGACGCTTTTTTTCTGGCAAG
ATAGTCTTGTAAATGCGGGCCAAGATCTGCACACTGGTATTTCGGTTTTTGGGGCCGCGGGCGGCGACGG
GGCCCGTGCGTCCCAGCGCACATGTTCGGCGAGGCGGGGCCTGCGAGCGCGGCCACCGAGAATCGGACGG
GGGTAGTCTCAAGCTGGCCGGCCTGCTCTGGTGCCTGGCCTCGCGCCGCCGTGTATCGCCCCGCCCTGGG
CGGCAAGGCTGGCCCGGTCGGCACCAGTTGCGTGAGCGGAAAGATGGCCGCTTCCCGGCCCTGCTGCAGG
GAGCTCAAAATGGAGGACGCGGCGCTCGGGAGAGCGGGCGGGTGAGTCACCCACACAAAGGAAAAGGGCC
TTTCCGTCCTCAGCCGTCGCTTCATGTGACTCCACGGAGTACCGGGCGCCGTCCAGGCACCTCGATTAGT
TCTCGAGCTTTTGGAGTACGTCGTCTTTAGGTTGGGGGGAGGGGTTTTATGCGATGGAGTTTCCCCACAC
TGAGTGGGTGGAGACTGAAGTTAGGCCAGCTTGGCACTTGATGTAATTCTCCTTGGAATTTGCCCTTTTT
GAGTTTGGATCTTGGTTCATTCTCAAGCCTCAGACAGTGGTTCAAAGTTTTTTTCTTCCATTTCAGGTGT
CGTGACGTACGGCCACCATGACCGAGTACAAGCCCACGGTGCGCCTCGCCACCCGCGACGACGTCCCCAG
GGCCGTACGCACCCTCGCCGCCGCGTTCGCCGACTACCCCGCCACGCGCCACACCGTCGATCCGGACCGC
CACATCGAGCGGGTCACCGAGCTGCAAGAACTCTTCCTCACGCGCGTCGGGCTCGACATCGGCAAGGTGT
GGGTCGCGGACGACGGCGCCGCCGTGGCGGTCTGGACCACGCCGGAGAGCGTCGAAGCGGGGGCGGTGTT
CGCCGAGATCGGCCCGCGCATGGCCGAGTTGAGCGGTTCCCGGCTGGCCGCGCAGCAACAGATGGAAGGC
CTCCTGGCGCCGCACCGGCCCAAGGAGCCCGCGTGGTTCCTGGCCACCGTCGGAGTCTCGCCCGACCACC
AGGGCAAGGGTCTGGGCAGCGCCGTCGTGCTCCCCGGAGTGGAGGCGGCCGAGCGCGCCGGGGTGCCCGC
CTTCCTGGAGACCTCCGCGCCCCGCAACCTCCCCTTCTACGAGCGGCTCGGCTTCACCGTCACCGCCGAC
GTCGAGGTGCCCGAAGGACCGCGCACCTGGTGCATGACCCGCAAGCCCGGTGCCTGAACGCGTTAAGTCG
ACAATCAACCTCTGGATTACAAAATTTGTGAAAGATTGACTGGTATTCTTAACTATGTTGCTCCTTTTAC
GCTATGTGGATACGCTGCTTTAATGCCTTTGTATCATGCTATTGCTTCCCGTATGGCTTTCATTTTCTCC
TCCTTGTATAAATCCTGGTTGCTGTCTCTTTATGAGGAGTTGTGGCCCGTTGTCAGGCAACGTGGCGTGG
TGTGCACTGTGTTTGCTGACGCAACCCCCACTGGTTGGGGCATTGCCACCACCTGTCAGCTCCTTTCCGG
GACTTTCGCTTTCCCCCTCCCTATTGCCACGGCGGAACTCATCGCCGCCTGCCTTGCCCGCTGCTGGACA
GGGGCTCGGCTGTTGGGCACTGACAATTCCGTGGTGTTGTCGGGGAAATCATCGTCCTTTCCTTGGCTGC
TCGCCTGTGTTGCCACCTGGATTCTGCGCGGGACGTCCTTCTGCTACGTCCCTTCGGCCCTCAATCCAGC
GGACCTTCCTTCCCGCGGCCTGCTGCCGGCTCTGCGGCCTCTTCCGCGTCTTCGCCTTCGCCCTCAGACG
AGTCGGATCTCCCTTTGGGCCGCCTCCCCGCGTCGACTTTAAGACCAATGACTTACAAGGCAGCTGTAGA
TCTTAGCCACTTTTTAAAAGAAAAGGGGGGACTGGAAGGGCTAATTCACTCCCAACGAAGACAAGATCTG
CTTTTTGCTTGTACTGGGTCTCTCTGGTTAGACCAGATCTGAGCCTGGGAGCTCTCTGGCTAACTAGGGA
ACCCACTGCTTAAGCCTCAATAAAGCTTGCCTTGAGTGCTTCAAGTAGTGTGTGCCCGTCTGTTGTGTGA
CTCTGGTAACTAGAGATCCCTCAGACCCTTTTAGTCAGTGTGGAAAATCTCTAGCAGTACGTATAGTAGT
TCATGTCATCTTATTATTCAGTATTTATAACTTGCAAAGAAATGAATATCAGAGAGTGAGAGGAACTTGT
TTATTGCAGCTTATAATGGTTACAAATAAAGCAATAGCATCACAAATTTCACAAATAAAGCATTTTTTTC
ACTGCATTCTAGTTGTGGTTTGTCCAAACTCATCAATGTATCTTATCATGTCTGGCTCTAGCTATCCCGC
CCCTAACTCCGCCCATCCCGCCCCTAACTCCGCCCAGTTCCGCCCATTCTCCGCCCCATGGCTGACTAAT
TTTTTTTATTTATGCAGAGGCCGAGGCCGCCTCGGCCTCTGAGCTATTCCAGAAGTAGTGAGGAGGCTTT
TTTGGAGGCCTAGGGACGTACCCAATTCGCCCTATAGTGAGTCGTATTACGCGCGCTCACTGGCCGTCGT
TTTACAACGTCGTGACTGGGAAAACCCTGGCGTTACCCAACTTAATCGCCTTGCAGCACATCCCCCTTTC
GCCAGCTGGCGTAATAGCGAAGAGGCCCGCACCGATCGCCCTTCCCAACAGTTGCGCAGCCTGAATGGCG
AATGGG
[124 nt withheld, positions 3367-3490]
C
[91 nt withheld, positions 3492-3582]
A
[49 nt withheld, positions 3584-3632]
CCTTTGACGTTGGAGTCCACGTTCTTT
[37 nt withheld, positions 3660-3696]
ACCCTATCTCGGTCTATTCTTTTGATTTATAAGGGATTTTGCCGATTTCGGCCTATTGGTTAAAAAATGA
GCTGATTTAACAAAAATTTAACGCGAATTTTAACAAAATATTAACGCTTACAATTTAGGTGGCACTTTTC
GGGGAAATGTGCGCGGAACCCCTATTTGTTTATTTTTCTAAATACATTCAAATATGTATCCGCTCATGAG
ACAATAACCCTGATAAATGCTTCAATAATATTGAAAAAGGAAGAGTATGAGTATTCAACATTTCCGTGTC
GCCCTTATTCCCTTTTTTGCGGCATTTTGCCTTCCTGTTTTTGCTCACCCAGAAACGCTGGTGAAAGTAA
AAGATGCTGAAGATCAGTTGGGTGCACGAGTGGGTTACATCGAACTGGATCTCAACAGCGGTAAGATCCT
TGAGAGTTTTCGCCCCGAAGAACGTTTTCCAATGATGAGCACTTTTAAAGTTCTGCTATGTGGCGCGGTA
TTATCCCGTATTGACGCCGGGCAAGAGCAACTCGGTCGCCGCATACACTATTCTCAGAATGACTTGGTTG
AGTACTCACCAGTCACAGAAAAGCATCTTACGGATGGCATGACAGTAAGAGAATTATGCAGTGCTGCCAT
AACCATGAGTGATAACACTGCGGCCAACTTACTTCTGACAACGATCGGAGGACCGAAGGAGCTAACCGCT
TTTTTGCACAACATGGGGGATCATGTAACTCGCCTTGATCGTTGGGAACCGGAGCTGAATGAAGCCATAC
CAAACGACGAGCGTGACACCACGATGCCTGTAGCAATGGCAACAACGTTGCGCAAACTATTAACTGGCGA
ACTACTTACTCTAGCTTCCCGGCAACAATTAATAGACTGGATGGAGGCGGATAAAGTTGCAGGACCACTT
CTGCGCTCGGCCCTTCCGGCTGGCTGGTTTATTGCTGATAAATCTGGAGCCGGTGAGCGTGGGTCTCGCG
GTATCATTGCAGCACTGGGGCCAGATGGTAAGCCCTCCCGTATCGTAGTTATCTACACGACGGGGAGTCA
GGCAACTATGGATGAACGAAATAGACAGATCGCTGAGATAGGTGCCTCACTGATTAAGCATTGGTAACTG
TCAGACCAAGTTTACTCATATATACTTTAGATTGATTTAAAACTTCATTTTTAATTTAAAAGGATCTAGG
TGAAGATCCTTTTTGATAATCTCATGACCAAAATCCCTTAACGTGAGTTTTCGTTCCACTGAGCGTCAGA
CCCCGTAGAAAAGATCAAAGGATCTTCTTGAGATCCTTTTTTTCTGCGCGTAATCTGCTGCTTGCAAACA
AAAAAACCACCGCTACCAGCGGTGGTTTGTTTGCCGGATCAAGAGCTACCAACTCTTTTTCCGAAGGTAA
CTGGCTTCAGCAGAGCGCAGATACCAAATACTGTTCTTCTAGTGTAGCCGTAGTTAGGCCACCACTTCAA
GAACTCTGTAGCACCGCCTACATACCTCGCTCTGCTAATCCTGTTACCAGTGGCTGCTGCCAGTGGCGAT
AAGTCGTGTCTTACCGGGTTGGACTCAAGACGATAGTTACCGGATAAGGCGCAGCGGTCGGGCTGAACGG
GGGGTTCGTGCACACAGCCCAGCTTGGAGCGAACGACCTACACCGAACTGAGATACCTACAGCGTGAGCT
ATGAGAAAGCGCCACGCTTCCCGAAGGGAGAAAGGCGGACAGGTATCCGGTAAGCGGCAGGGTCGGAACA
GGAGAGCGCACGAGGGAGCTTCCAGGGGGAAACGCCTGGTATCTTTATAGTCCTGTCGGGTTTCGCCACC
TCTGACTTGAGCGTCGATTTTTGTGATGCTCGTCAGGGGGGCGGAGCCTATGGAAAAACGCCAGCAACGC
GGCCTTTTTACGGTTCCTGGCCTTTTGCTGGCCTTTTGCTCACATGTTCTTTCCTGCGTTATCCCCTGAT
TCTGTGGATAACCGTATTACCGCCTTTGAGTGAGCTGATACCGCTCGCCGCAGCCGAACGACCGAGCGCA
GCGAGTCAGTGAGCGAGGAAGCGGAAGAGCGCCCAATACGCAAACCGCCTCTCCCCGCGCGTTGGCCGAT
TCATTAATGCAGCTGGCACGACAGGTTTCCCGACTGGAAAGCGGGCAGTGAGCGCAACGCAATTAATGTG
AGTTAGCTCACTCATTAGGCACCCCAGGCTTTACACTTTATGCTTCCGGCTCGTATGTTGTGTGGAATTG
TGAGCGGATAACAATTTCACACAGGAAACAGCTATGACCATGATTACGCCAAGCGCGCAATTAACCCTCA
CTAAAGGGAACAAAAGCTGGAGCTGCAAGCTTAATGTAGTCTTATGCAATACTCTTGTAGTCTTGCAACA
TGGTAACGATGAGTTAGCAACATGCCTTACAAGGAGAGAAAAAGCACCGTGCATGCCGATTGGTGGAAGT
AAGGTGGTACGATCGTGCCTTATTAGGAAGGCAACAGACGGGTCTGACATGGATTGGACGAACCACTGAA
TTGCCGCATTGCAGAGATATTGTATTTAAGTGCCTAGCTCGATACATAAACGGGTCTCTCTGGTTAGACC
AGATCTGAGCCTGGGAGCTCTCTGGCTAACTAGGGAACCCACTGCTTAAGCCTCAATAAAGCTTGCCTTG
AGTGCTTCAAGTAGTGTGTGCCCGTCTGTTGTGTGACTCTGGTAACTAGAGATCCCTCAGACCCTTTTAG
TCAGTGTGGAAAATCTCTAGCAGTGGCGCCCGAACAGGGACTTGAAAGCGAAAGGGAAACCAGAGGAGCT
CTCTCGACGCAGGACTCGGCTTGCTGAAGCGCGCACGGCAAGAGGCGAGGGGCGGCGACTGGTGAGTACG
CCAAAAATTTTGACTAGCGGAGGCTAGAAGGAGAGAGATGGGTGCGAGAGCGTCAGTATTAAGCGGGGGA
GAATTAGATCGCGATGGGAAAAAATTCGGTTAAGGCCAGGGGGAAAGAAAAAATATAAATTAAAACATAT
AGTATGGGCAAGCAGGGAGCTAGAACGATTCGCAGTTAATCCTGGCCTGTTAGAAACATCAGAAGGCTGT
AGACAAATACTGGGACAGCTACAACCATCCCTTCAGACAGGATCAGAAGAACTTAGATCATTATATAATA
CAGTAGCAACCCTCTATTGTGTGCATCAAAGGATAGAGATAAAAGACACCAAGGAAGCTTTAGACAAGAT
AGAGGAAGAGCAAAACAAAAGTAAGACCACCGCACAGCAAGCGGCCGCTGATCTTCAGACCTGGAGGAGG
AGATATGAGGGACAATTGGAGAAGTGAATTATATAAATATAAAGTAGTAAAAATTGAACCATTAGGAGTA
GCACCCACCAAGGCAAAGAGAAGAGTGGTGCAGAGAGAAAAAAGAGCAGTGGGAATAGGAGCTTTGTTCC
TTGGGTTCTTGGGAGCAGCAGGAAGCACTATGGGCGCAGCGTCAATGACGCTGACGGTACAGGCCAGACA
ATTATTGTCTGGTATAGTGCAGCAGCAGAACAATTTGCTGAGGGCTATTGAGGCGCAACAGCATCTGTTG
CAACTCACAGTCTGGGGCATCAAGCAGCTCCAGGCAAGAATCCTGGCTGTGGAAAGATACCTAAAGGATC
AACAGCTCCTGGGGATTTGGGGTTGCTCTGGAAAACTCATTTGCACCACTGCTGTGCCTTGGAATGCTAG
TTGGAGTAATAAATCTCTGGAACAGATTTGGAATCACACGACCTGGATGGAGTGGGACAGAGAAATTAAC
AATTACACAAGCTTAATACACTCCTTAATTGAAGAATCGCAAAACCAGCAAGAAAAGAATGAACAAGAAT
TATTGGAATTAGATAAATGGGCAAGTTTGTGGAATTGGTTTAACATAACAAATTGGCTGTGGTATATAAA
ATTATTCATAATGATAGTAGGAGGCTTGGTAGGTTTAAGAATAGTTTTTGCTGTACTTTCTATAGTGAAT
AGAGTTAGGCAGGGATATTCACCATTATCGTTTCAGACCCACCTCCCAACCCCGAGGGGACCCAGAGAGG
GCCTATTTCCCATGATTCCTTCATATTTGCATATACGATACAAGGCTGTTAGAGAGATAATTAGAATTAA
TTTGACTGTAAACACAAAGATATTAGTACAAAATACGTGACGTAGAAAGTAATAATTTCTTGGGTAGTTT
GCAGTTTTAAAATTATGTTTTAAAATGGACTATCATATGCTTACCGTAACTTGAAAGTATTTCGATTTCT
TGGCTTTATATATCTTGTGGAAAGGACGAAACACCGACTCATAAGAACTACTGCCTGTTTTAGAGCTAGA
AATAGCAAGTTAAAATAAGGCTAGTCCGTTATCAACTTGAAAAAGTGGCACCGAGTCGGTGCTTTTTTAA
GCTTGGCGTAACTAGATCTTGAGACAAATGGCAGTATTCATCCACAATTTTAAAAGAAAAGGGGGGATTG
GGGGGTACAGTGCAGGGGAAAGAATAGTAGACATAATAGCAACAGACATACAAACTAAAGAATTACAAAA
ACAAATTACAAAAATTCAAAATTTTCGGGTTTATTACAGGGACAGCAGAGATCCACTTTGGCGCCGGCTC
GAGGGGG
Features (pLannotate 1.2.2; 29 found; start..end, strand, type, name):
     14..80      +  CDS            small t antigen (fragment): SV40 (simian virus 40) small t antigen
    106..317     +  promoter       EF-1α core promoter: core promoter for human elongation factor EF-1α
    318..1256    +  intron         EF-1α intron A: intron upstream of the start codon of human EF-1α
   1278..1877    +  CDS            PuroR (fragment): puromycin N-acetyltransferase; pac from Streptomyces; confers resistance to puromycin
   1893..2481    +  misc_feature   WPRE: woodchuck hepatitis virus posttranscriptional regulatory element
   2532..2551    +  misc_feature   cPPT/CTS (fragment): central polypurine tract and central termination sequence of HIV-1
   2553..2786    +  LTR            3' LTR (ΔU3): self-inactivating 3' long terminal repeat (LTR) from HIV-1
   2864..2985    +  polyA_signal   SV40 poly(A) signal: SV40 polyadenylation signal
   3025..3160    +  rep_origin     SV40 ori: SV40 origin of replication
   3181..3199    -  promoter       T7 promoter: promoter for bacteriophage T7 RNA polymerase
   3207..3362    +  CDS            lacZα (fragment): LacZα fragment of β-galactosidase; lacZ fragment
   3367..3795    +  rep_origin     f1 ori (sequence partly withheld): f1 bacteriophage origin of replication; arrow indicates direction of (+) strand synthesis
   3848..3952    +  promoter       AmpR promoter: bla
   3953..4813    +  CDS            AmpR: β-lactamase; bla; confers resistance to ampicillin, carbenicillin, and related antibiotics
   4984..5572    +  rep_origin     ori: high-copy-number ColE1/pMB1/pBR322/pUC origin of replication
   5755..5847    +  CDS            lacI (fragment): lac repressor; lacI; The lac repressor binds to the lac operator to inhibit transcription in E. coli. This inhibition can be relieved by adding lactose or isopropyl-β-D-thiogalactopyranoside (IPTG).
   5860..5881    +  protein_bind   CAP binding site: CAP binding activates transcription in the presence of cAMP. E. coli catabolite activator protein
   5896..5926    +  promoter       lac promoter: promoter for the E. coli lac operon
   5934..5950    +  protein_bind   lac operator: The lac repressor binds to the lac operator to inhibit transcription in E. coli. This inhibition can be relieved by adding lactose or isopropyl-β-D-thiogalactopyranoside (IPTG). lac repressor encoded by lacI
   5995..6013    +  promoter       T3 promoter: promoter for bacteriophage T3 RNA polymerase
   6041..6267    +  promoter       RSV promoter: Rous sarcoma virus enhancer/promoter
   6268..6448    +  LTR            5' LTR (truncated): truncated 5' long terminal repeat (LTR) from HIV-1
   6495..6620    +  misc_feature   HIV-1 Ψ: packaging signal of human immunodeficiency virus type 1
   6604..6967    +  CDS            HIV-1 gag (fragment): gag protein from human immunodeficiency virus 1; gag
   7113..7346    +  misc_feature   RRE: The Rev response element (RRE) of HIV-1 allows for Rev-dependent mRNA export from the nucleus to the cytoplasm.
   7723..7749    +  CDS            Rev (fragment): human immunodeficiency virus 1 (HIV-1) Rev protein; rev; enhances nuclear export of unspliced and incompletely spliced viral mRNAs
   7753..7993    +  promoter       U6 promoter: RNA polymerase III promoter for human U6 snRNA
   8023..8098    +  misc_RNA       gRNA scaffold: guide RNA scaffold for the Streptococcus pyogenes CRISPR/Cas9 system
   8154..8271    +  misc_feature   cPPT/CTS: central polypurine tract and central termination sequence of HIV-1
