[The description below was written by a language model from this plasmid's Addgene catalogue record and pLannotate feature annotations shown in this document.]
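Description:
PGK2 gRNA (BRDN0001145595) is a third-generation lentiviral CRISPR guide plasmid built on the lentiGuide-Puro backbone, carrying a single guide RNA designed against human PGK2 (phosphoglycerate kinase 2). It is propagated in E. coli through a high-copy ColE1/pUC-type origin with ampicillin selection from the β-lactamase gene. The backbone also retains an f1 origin, an SV40 origin and poly(A) signal, and remnants of lac and phage promoter elements that play no role in the payload.

The viral portion begins with an RSV promoter fused to a truncated HIV-1 5' LTR, which drives Tat-independent production of the genomic RNA in packaging cells. This is followed by the Ψ packaging signal with a partial gag sequence, the Rev response element for nuclear export, and a cPPT/CTS that aids nuclear import of the reverse-transcribed genome. It ends in a ΔU3 self-inactivating 3' LTR.

Two expression units sit between the LTRs. A human U6 RNA polymerase III promoter transcribes the PGK2-targeting spacer joined to the Streptococcus pyogenes Cas9 guide scaffold. An EF-1α core promoter with its intron A drives puromycin N-acetyltransferase, with a WPRE downstream to enhance transcript expression, allowing puromycin selection of transduced mammalian cells.

The plasmid does not encode Cas9, so it is meant for use with a separate Cas9 lentivector or in cells that already express Cas9, where it directs cleavage and knockout of PGK2. The depositor notes that it belongs to a human kinome guide collection, designed under optimised rules for on-target activity and reduced off-target effects.
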