Addgene plasmid #76946: PGK2 gRNA (BRDN0001145595)
Purpose: 3rd generation lentiviral gRNA plasmid targeting human PGK2
Depositing lab: John Doench & David Root. Depositing organization: Broad Institute. Publication: Optimized sgRNA design to maximize activity and minimize off-target effects of CRISPR-Cas9. Doench JG, Fusi N, Sullender M, Hegde M, Vaimberg EW, Donovan KF, Smith I, Tothova Z, Wilen C, Orchard R, Virgin HW, Listgarten J, Root DE. Nat Biotechnol. 2016 Jan 18. doi: 10.1038/nbt.3437. PubMed 26780180.
Backbone
  Vector backbone: lentiGuide-Puro
  Backbone manufacturer: Zhang Lab (Addgene plasmid # 52963)
  Vector type: Mammalian Expression, Lentiviral, CRISPR
  Selectable markers: Puromycin
Growth in bacteria
  Bacterial resistance: Ampicillin, 100 μg/mL
  Growth temperature: 37°C
  Growth strain: DH5alpha
  Copy number: High Copy
Gene/Insert
  Gene/Insert name: PGK2 (alt names: PGK2; NM_138733.4)
  gRNA/shRNA sequence: ACTCATAAGAACTACTGCCT
  Species: H. sapiens (human)
  Entrez Gene: PGK2 (a.k.a. HEL-S-272, PGKB, PGKPS, dJ417L20.2); PGK1P2 (a.k.a. PGK2)
  Promoter: hU6
  Cloning method: Unknown
  Sequencing primers: 5′ U6-F; 3′ pS2-R
Terms and licenses: Academic/Nonprofit Terms; Industry Terms: Not Available to Industry
Depositor comments: The gRNA was designed to target the following Genbank reference sequence(s): NM_138733.4. Note that this plasmid does NOT contain Cas9. It should be used in conjunction with lentiCas9-Blast (Addgene #52962) or otherwise with cell lines already expressing Cas9. Browse the full kinome gRNA library at http://www.addgene.org/pooled-library/broadgpp-human-kinome/ or visit http://www.broadinstitute.org/rnai/public/ for detailed protocols and information.
How to cite: PGK2 gRNA (BRDN0001145595) was a gift from John Doench & David Root (Addgene plasmid # 76946 ; http://n2t.net/addgene:76946 ; RRID:Addgene_76946)
