>Addgene plasmid #76946 | PGK2 gRNA (BRDN0001145595) | depositor partial sequence | sequence record 144406 | Target Sequence
ACTCATAAGAACTACTGCCT
