>Addgene plasmid #76946 | PGK2 gRNA (BRDN0001145595) | addgene partial sequence | sequence record 186813 | hU6-F
AGTAATAATTTCTTGGGTAGTTTGCAGTTTTAAAATTATGTTTTAAAATGGACTATCATATGCTTACCGT
AACTTGAAAGTATTTCGATTTCTTGGCTTTATATATCTTGTGGAAAGGACGAAACACCGACTCATAAGAA
CTACTGCCTGTTTTAGAGCTAGAAATAGCAAGTTAAAATAAGGCTAGTCCGTTATCAACTTGAAAAAGTG
GCACCGAGTCGGTGCTTTTTTAAGCTTGGCGTAACTAGATCTTGAGACAAATGGCAGTATTCATCCACAA
TTTNNAAAGAAAAGGGGGGATTGGGGGGTACAGTGCAGGGGAAAGAATAGTAGACATAATAGCAACAGAC
ATACAANCTAAAGAATTACAAAAACAAATTACAAAAATTCANAATTTTCGGGTTTATTACNGGGACAGCA
GAGATCCACTTTGGCGCCGGCTCGAGGGGGCCCGGGTGCAAAGATGGATAAAGTTTTAAACAGAGAGGAA
TCTTTGCAGCTAATGGACCTTCTAGGTCTTGAANGGAGTGGGAATTGGCTCCGGTGCCCGTCAGTGGGCA
GAGCGCACAT
